>Addgene plasmid #75682 | ADRBK1 gRNA (BRDN0001145957) | addgene full sequence | sequence record 184358 | Addgene Assembled Sequence
CCCGGGTGCAAAGATGGATAAAGTTTTAAACAGAGAGGAATCTTTGCAGCTAATGGACCTTCTAGGTCTT
GAAAGGAGTGGGAATTGGCTCCGGTGCCCGTCAGTGGGCAGAGCGCACATCGCCCACAGTCCCCGAGAAG
TTGGGGGGAGGGGTCGGCAATTGATCCGGTGCCTAGAGAAGGTGGCGCGGGGTAAACTGGGAAAGTGATG
TCGTGTACTGGCTCCGCCTTTTTCCCGAGGGTGGGGGAGAACCGTATATAAGTGCAGTAGTCGCCGTGAA
CGTTCTTTTTCGCAACGGGTTTGCCGCCAGAACACAGGTAAGTGCCGTGTGTGGTTCCCGCGGGCCTGGC
CTCTTTACGGGTTATGGCCCTTGCGTGCCTTGAATTACTTCCACCTGGCTGCAGTACGTGATTCTTGATC
CCGAGCTTCGGGTTGGAAGTGGGTGGGAGAGTTCGAGGCCTTGCGCTTAAGGAGCCCCTTCGCCTCGTGC
TTGAGTTGAGGCCTGGCCTGGGCGCTGGGGCCGCCGCGTGCGAATCTGGTGGCACCTTCGCGCCTGTCTC
GCTGCTTTCGATAAGTCTCTAGCCATTTAAAATTTTTGATGACCTGCTGCGACGCTTTTTTTCTGGCAAG
ATAGTCTTGTAAATGCGGGCCAAGATCTGCACACTGGTATTTCGGTTTTTGGGGCCGCGGGCGGCGACGG
GGCCCGTGCGTCCCAGCGCACATGTTCGGCGAGGCGGGGCCTGCGAGCGCGGCCACCGAGAATCGGACGG
GGGTAGTCTCAAGCTGGCCGGCCTGCTCTGGTGCCTGGCCTCGCGCCGCCGTGTATCGCCCCGCCCTGGG
CGGCAAGGCTGGCCCGGTCGGCACCAGTTGCGTGAGCGGAAAGATGGCCGCTTCCCGGCCCTGCTGCAGG
GAGCTCAAAATGGAGGACGCGGCGCTCGGGAGAGCGGGCGGGTGAGTCACCCACACAAAGGAAAAGGGCC
TTTCCGTCCTCAGCCGTCGCTTCATGTGACTCCACGGAGTACCGGGCGCCGTCCAGGCACCTCGATTAGT
TCTCGAGCTTTTGGAGTACGTCGTCTTTAGGTTGGGGGGAGGGGTTTTATGCGATGGAGTTTCCCCACAC
TGAGTGGGTGGAGACTGAAGTTAGGCCAGCTTGGCACTTGATGTAATTCTCCTTGGAATTTGCCCTTTTT
GAGTTTGGATCTTGGTTCATTCTCAAGCCTCAGACAGTGGTTCAAAGTTTTTTTCTTCCATTTCAGGTGT
CGTGACGTACGGCCACCATGACCGAGTACAAGCCCACGGTGCGCCTCGCCACCCGCGACGACGTCCCCAG
GGCCGTACGCACCCTCGCCGCCGCGTTCGCCGACTACCCCGCCACGCGCCACACCGTCGATCCGGACCGC
CACATCGAGCGGGTCACCGAGCTGCAAGAACTCTTCCTCACGCGCGTCGGGCTCGACATCGGCAAGGTGT
GGGTCGCGGACGACGGCGCCGCCGTGGCGGTCTGGACCACGCCGGAGAGCGTCGAAGCGGGGGCGGTGTT
CGCCGAGATCGGCCCGCGCATGGCCGAGTTGAGCGGTTCCCGGCTGGCCGCGCAGCAACAGATGGAAGGC
CTCCTGGCGCCGCACCGGCCCAAGGAGCCCGCGTGGTTCCTGGCCACCGTCGGAGTCTCGCCCGACCACC
AGGGCAAGGGTCTGGGCAGCGCCGTCGTGCTCCCCGGAGTGGAGGCGGCCGAGCGCGCCGGGGTGCCCGC
CTTCCTGGAGACCTCCGCGCCCCGCAACCTCCCCTTCTACGAGCGGCTCGGCTTCACCGTCACCGCCGAC
GTCGAGGTGCCCGAAGGACCGCGCACCTGGTGCATGACCCGCAAGCCCGGTGCCTGAACGCGTTAAGTCG
ACAATCAACCTCTGGATTACAAAATTTGTGAAAGATTGACTGGTATTCTTAACTATGTTGCTCCTTTTAC
GCTATGTGGATACGCTGCTTTAATGCCTTTGTATCATGCTATTGCTTCCCGTATGGCTTTCATTTTCTCC
TCCTTGTATAAATCCTGGTTGCTGTCTCTTTATGAGGAGTTGTGGCCCGTTGTCAGGCAACGTGGCGTGG
TGTGCACTGTGTTTGCTGACGCAACCCCCACTGGTTGGGGCATTGCCACCACCTGTCAGCTCCTTTCCGG
GACTTTCGCTTTCCCCCTCCCTATTGCCACGGCGGAACTCATCGCCGCCTGCCTTGCCCGCTGCTGGACA
GGGGCTCGGCTGTTGGGCACTGACAATTCCGTGGTGTTGTCGGGGAAATCATCGTCCTTTCCTTGGCTGC
TCGCCTGTGTTGCCACCTGGATTCTGCGCGGGACGTCCTTCTGCTACGTCCCTTCGGCCCTCAATCCAGC
GGACCTTCCTTCCCGCGGCCTGCTGCCGGCTCTGCGGCCTCTTCCGCGTCTTCGCCTTCGCCCTCAGACG
AGTCGGATCTCCCTTTGGGCCGCCTCCCCGCGTCGACTTTAAGACCAATGACTTACAAGGCAGCTGTAGA
TCTTAGCCACTTTTTAAAAGAAAAGGGGGGACTGGAAGGGCTAATTCACTCCCAACGAAGACAAGATCTG
CTTTTTGCTTGTACTGGGTCTCTCTGGTTAGACCAGATCTGAGCCTGGGAGCTCTCTGGCTAACTAGGGA
ACCCACTGCTTAAGCCTCAATAAAGCTTGCCTTGAGTGCTTCAAGTAGTGTGTGCCCGTCTGTTGTGTGA
CTCTGGTAACTAGAGATCCCTCAGACCCTTTTAGTCAGTGTGGAAAATCTCTAGCAGTACGTATAGTAGT
TCATGTCATCTTATTATTCAGTATTTATAACTTGCAAAGAAATGAATATCAGAGAGTGAGAGGAACTTGT
TTATTGCAGCTTATAATGGTTACAAATAAAGCAATAGCATCACAAATTTCACAAATAAAGCATTTTTTTC
ACTGCATTCTAGTTGTGGTTTGTCCAAACTCATCAATGTATCTTATCATGTCTGGCTCTAGCTATCCCGC
CCCTAACTCCGCCCATCCCGCCCCTAACTCCGCCCAGTTCCGCCCATTCTCCGCCCCATGGCTGACTAAT
TTTTTTTATTTATGCAGAGGCCGAGGCCGCCTCGGCCTCTGAGCTATTCCAGAAGTAGTGAGGAGGCTTT
TTTGGAGGCCTAGGGACGTACCCAATTCGCCCTATAGTGAGTCGTATTACGCGCGCTCACTGGCCGTCGT
TTTACAACGTCGTGACTGGGAAAACCCTGGCGTTACCCAACTTAATCGCCTTGCAGCACATCCCCCTTTC
GCCAGCTGGCGTAATAGCGAAGAGGCCCGCACCGATCGCCCTTCCCAACAGTTGCGCAGCCTGAATGGCG
AATGGG
[124 nt withheld, positions 3367-3490]
C
[91 nt withheld, positions 3492-3582]
A
[49 nt withheld, positions 3584-3632]
CCTTTGACGTTGGAGTCCACGTTCTTT
[37 nt withheld, positions 3660-3696]
ACCCTATCTCGGTCTATTCTTTTGATTTATAAGGGATTTTGCCGATTTCGGCCTATTGGTTAAAAAATGA
GCTGATTTAACAAAAATTTAACGCGAATTTTAACAAAATATTAACGCTTACAATTTAGGTGGCACTTTTC
GGGGAAATGTGCGCGGAACCCCTATTTGTTTATTTTTCTAAATACATTCAAATATGTATCCGCTCATGAG
ACAATAACCCTGATAAATGCTTCAATAATATTGAAAAAGGAAGAGTATGAGTATTCAACATTTCCGTGTC
GCCCTTATTCCCTTTTTTGCGGCATTTTGCCTTCCTGTTTTTGCTCACCCAGAAACGCTGGTGAAAGTAA
AAGATGCTGAAGATCAGTTGGGTGCACGAGTGGGTTACATCGAACTGGATCTCAACAGCGGTAAGATCCT
TGAGAGTTTTCGCCCCGAAGAACGTTTTCCAATGATGAGCACTTTTAAAGTTCTGCTATGTGGCGCGGTA
TTATCCCGTATTGACGCCGGGCAAGAGCAACTCGGTCGCCGCATACACTATTCTCAGAATGACTTGGTTG
AGTACTCACCAGTCACAGAAAAGCATCTTACGGATGGCATGACAGTAAGAGAATTATGCAGTGCTGCCAT
AACCATGAGTGATAACACTGCGGCCAACTTACTTCTGACAACGATCGGAGGACCGAAGGAGCTAACCGCT
TTTTTGCACAACATGGGGGATCATGTAACTCGCCTTGATCGTTGGGAACCGGAGCTGAATGAAGCCATAC
CAAACGACGAGCGTGACACCACGATGCCTGTAGCAATGGCAACAACGTTGCGCAAACTATTAACTGGCGA
ACTACTTACTCTAGCTTCCCGGCAACAATTAATAGACTGGATGGAGGCGGATAAAGTTGCAGGACCACTT
CTGCGCTCGGCCCTTCCGGCTGGCTGGTTTATTGCTGATAAATCTGGAGCCGGTGAGCGTGGGTCTCGCG
GTATCATTGCAGCACTGGGGCCAGATGGTAAGCCCTCCCGTATCGTAGTTATCTACACGACGGGGAGTCA
GGCAACTATGGATGAACGAAATAGACAGATCGCTGAGATAGGTGCCTCACTGATTAAGCATTGGTAACTG
TCAGACCAAGTTTACTCATATATACTTTAGATTGATTTAAAACTTCATTTTTAATTTAAAAGGATCTAGG
TGAAGATCCTTTTTGATAATCTCATGACCAAAATCCCTTAACGTGAGTTTTCGTTCCACTGAGCGTCAGA
CCCCGTAGAAAAGATCAAAGGATCTTCTTGAGATCCTTTTTTTCTGCGCGTAATCTGCTGCTTGCAAACA
AAAAAACCACCGCTACCAGCGGTGGTTTGTTTGCCGGATCAAGAGCTACCAACTCTTTTTCCGAAGGTAA
CTGGCTTCAGCAGAGCGCAGATACCAAATACTGTTCTTCTAGTGTAGCCGTAGTTAGGCCACCACTTCAA
GAACTCTGTAGCACCGCCTACATACCTCGCTCTGCTAATCCTGTTACCAGTGGCTGCTGCCAGTGGCGAT
AAGTCGTGTCTTACCGGGTTGGACTCAAGACGATAGTTACCGGATAAGGCGCAGCGGTCGGGCTGAACGG
GGGGTTCGTGCACACAGCCCAGCTTGGAGCGAACGACCTACACCGAACTGAGATACCTACAGCGTGAGCT
ATGAGAAAGCGCCACGCTTCCCGAAGGGAGAAAGGCGGACAGGTATCCGGTAAGCGGCAGGGTCGGAACA
GGAGAGCGCACGAGGGAGCTTCCAGGGGGAAACGCCTGGTATCTTTATAGTCCTGTCGGGTTTCGCCACC
TCTGACTTGAGCGTCGATTTTTGTGATGCTCGTCAGGGGGGCGGAGCCTATGGAAAAACGCCAGCAACGC
GGCCTTTTTACGGTTCCTGGCCTTTTGCTGGCCTTTTGCTCACATGTTCTTTCCTGCGTTATCCCCTGAT
TCTGTGGATAACCGTATTACCGCCTTTGAGTGAGCTGATACCGCTCGCCGCAGCCGAACGACCGAGCGCA
GCGAGTCAGTGAGCGAGGAAGCGGAAGAGCGCCCAATACGCAAACCGCCTCTCCCCGCGCGTTGGCCGAT
TCATTAATGCAGCTGGCACGACAGGTTTCCCGACTGGAAAGCGGGCAGTGAGCGCAACGCAATTAATGTG
AGTTAGCTCACTCATTAGGCACCCCAGGCTTTACACTTTATGCTTCCGGCTCGTATGTTGTGTGGAATTG
TGAGCGGATAACAATTTCACACAGGAAACAGCTATGACCATGATTACGCCAAGCGCGCAATTAACCCTCA
CTAAAGGGAACAAAAGCTGGAGCTGCAAGCTTAATGTAGTCTTATGCAATACTCTTGTAGTCTTGCAACA
TGGTAACGATGAGTTAGCAACATGCCTTACAAGGAGAGAAAAAGCACCGTGCATGCCGATTGGTGGAAGT
AAGGTGGTACGATCGTGCCTTATTAGGAAGGCAACAGACGGGTCTGACATGGATTGGACGAACCACTGAA
TTGCCGCATTGCAGAGATATTGTATTTAAGTGCCTAGCTCGATACATAAACGGGTCTCTCTGGTTAGACC
AGATCTGAGCCTGGGAGCTCTCTGGCTAACTAGGGAACCCACTGCTTAAGCCTCAATAAAGCTTGCCTTG
AGTGCTTCAAGTAGTGTGTGCCCGTCTGTTGTGTGACTCTGGTAACTAGAGATCCCTCAGACCCTTTTAG
TCAGTGTGGAAAATCTCTAGCAGTGGCGCCCGAACAGGGACTTGAAAGCGAAAGGGAAACCAGAGGAGCT
CTCTCGACGCAGGACTCGGCTTGCTGAAGCGCGCACGGCAAGAGGCGAGGGGCGGCGACTGGTGAGTACG
CCAAAAATTTTGACTAGCGGAGGCTAGAAGGAGAGAGATGGGTGCGAGAGCGTCAGTATTAAGCGGGGGA
GAATTAGATCGCGATGGGAAAAAATTCGGTTAAGGCCAGGGGGAAAGAAAAAATATAAATTAAAACATAT
AGTATGGGCAAGCAGGGAGCTAGAACGATTCGCAGTTAATCCTGGCCTGTTAGAAACATCAGAAGGCTGT
AGACAAATACTGGGACAGCTACAACCATCCCTTCAGACAGGATCAGAAGAACTTAGATCATTATATAATA
CAGTAGCAACCCTCTATTGTGTGCATCAAAGGATAGAGATAAAAGACACCAAGGAAGCTTTAGACAAGAT
AGAGGAAGAGCAAAACAAAAGTAAGACCACCGCACAGCAAGCGGCCGCTGATCTTCAGACCTGGAGGAGG
AGATATGAGGGACAATTGGAGAAGTGAATTATATAAATATAAAGTAGTAAAAATTGAACCATTAGGAGTA
GCACCCACCAAGGCAAAGAGAAGAGTGGTGCAGAGAGAAAAAAGAGCAGTGGGAATAGGAGCTTTGTTCC
TTGGGTTCTTGGGAGCAGCAGGAAGCACTATGGGCGCAGCGTCAATGACGCTGACGGTACAGGCCAGACA
ATTATTGTCTGGTATAGTGCAGCAGCAGAACAATTTGCTGAGGGCTATTGAGGCGCAACAGCATCTGTTG
CAACTCACAGTCTGGGGCATCAAGCAGCTCCAGGCAAGAATCCTGGCTGTGGAAAGATACCTAAAGGATC
AACAGCTCCTGGGGATTTGGGGTTGCTCTGGAAAACTCATTTGCACCACTGCTGTGCCTTGGAATGCTAG
TTGGAGTAATAAATCTCTGGAACAGATTTGGAATCACACGACCTGGATGGAGTGGGACAGAGAAATTAAC
AATTACACAAGCTTAATACACTCCTTAATTGAAGAATCGCAAAACCAGCAAGAAAAGAATGAACAAGAAT
TATTGGAATTAGATAAATGGGCAAGTTTGTGGAATTGGTTTAACATAACAAATTGGCTGTGGTATATAAA
ATTATTCATAATGATAGTAGGAGGCTTGGTAGGTTTAAGAATAGTTTTTGCTGTACTTTCTATAGTGAAT
AGAGTTAGGCAGGGATATTCACCATTATCGTTTCAGACCCACCTCCCAACCCCGAGGGGACCCAGAGAGG
GCCTATTTCCCATGATTCCTTCATATTTGCATATACGATACAAGGCTGTTAGAGAGATAATTAGAATTAA
TTTGACTGTAAACACAAAGATATTAGTACAAAATACGTGACGTAGAAAGTAATAATTTCTTGGGTAGTTT
GCAGTTTTAAAATTATGTTTTAAAATGGACTATCATATGCTTACCGTAACTTGAAAGTATTTCGATTTCT
TGGCTTTATATATCTTGTGGAAAGGACGAAACACCGCATCGCATCATTGGGCGCGGGTTTTAGAGCTAGA
AATAGCAAGTTAAAATAAGGCTAGTCCGTTATCAACTTGAAAAAGTGGCACCGAGTCGGTGCTTTTTTAA
GCTTGGCGTAACTAGATCTTGAGACAAATGGCAGTATTCATCCACAATTTTAAAAGAAAAGGGGGGATTG
GGGGGTACAGTGCAGGGGAAAGAATAGTAGACATAATAGCAACAGACATACAAACTAAAGAATTACAAAA
ACAAATTACAAAAATTCAAAATTTTCGGGTTTATTACAGGGACAGCAGAGATCCACTTTGGCGCCGGCTC
GAGGGGG
Features (pLannotate 1.2.2; 29 found; start..end, strand, type, name):
     14..80      +  CDS            small t antigen (fragment): SV40 (simian virus 40) small t antigen
    106..317     +  promoter       EF-1α core promoter: core promoter for human elongation factor EF-1α
    318..1256    +  intron         EF-1α intron A: intron upstream of the start codon of human EF-1α
   1278..1877    +  CDS            PuroR (fragment): puromycin N-acetyltransferase; pac from Streptomyces; confers resistance to puromycin
   1893..2481    +  misc_feature   WPRE: woodchuck hepatitis virus posttranscriptional regulatory element
   2532..2551    +  misc_feature   cPPT/CTS (fragment): central polypurine tract and central termination sequence of HIV-1
   2553..2786    +  LTR            3' LTR (ΔU3): self-inactivating 3' long terminal repeat (LTR) from HIV-1
   2864..2985    +  polyA_signal   SV40 poly(A) signal: SV40 polyadenylation signal
   3025..3160    +  rep_origin     SV40 ori: SV40 origin of replication
   3181..3199    -  promoter       T7 promoter: promoter for bacteriophage T7 RNA polymerase
   3207..3362    +  CDS            lacZα (fragment): LacZα fragment of β-galactosidase; lacZ fragment
   3367..3795    +  rep_origin     f1 ori (sequence partly withheld): f1 bacteriophage origin of replication; arrow indicates direction of (+) strand synthesis
   3848..3952    +  promoter       AmpR promoter: bla
   3953..4813    +  CDS            AmpR: β-lactamase; bla; confers resistance to ampicillin, carbenicillin, and related antibiotics
   4984..5572    +  rep_origin     ori: high-copy-number ColE1/pMB1/pBR322/pUC origin of replication
   5755..5847    +  CDS            lacI (fragment): lac repressor; lacI; The lac repressor binds to the lac operator to inhibit transcription in E. coli. This inhibition can be relieved by adding lactose or isopropyl-β-D-thiogalactopyranoside (IPTG).
   5860..5881    +  protein_bind   CAP binding site: CAP binding activates transcription in the presence of cAMP. E. coli catabolite activator protein
   5896..5926    +  promoter       lac promoter: promoter for the E. coli lac operon
   5934..5950    +  protein_bind   lac operator: The lac repressor binds to the lac operator to inhibit transcription in E. coli. This inhibition can be relieved by adding lactose or isopropyl-β-D-thiogalactopyranoside (IPTG). lac repressor encoded by lacI
   5995..6013    +  promoter       T3 promoter: promoter for bacteriophage T3 RNA polymerase
   6041..6267    +  promoter       RSV promoter: Rous sarcoma virus enhancer/promoter
   6268..6448    +  LTR            5' LTR (truncated): truncated 5' long terminal repeat (LTR) from HIV-1
   6495..6620    +  misc_feature   HIV-1 Ψ: packaging signal of human immunodeficiency virus type 1
   6604..6967    +  CDS            HIV-1 gag (fragment): gag protein from human immunodeficiency virus 1; gag
   7113..7346    +  misc_feature   RRE: The Rev response element (RRE) of HIV-1 allows for Rev-dependent mRNA export from the nucleus to the cytoplasm.
   7723..7749    +  CDS            Rev (fragment): human immunodeficiency virus 1 (HIV-1) Rev protein; rev; enhances nuclear export of unspliced and incompletely spliced viral mRNAs
   7753..7993    +  promoter       U6 promoter: RNA polymerase III promoter for human U6 snRNA
   8023..8098    +  misc_RNA       gRNA scaffold: guide RNA scaffold for the Streptococcus pyogenes CRISPR/Cas9 system
   8154..8271    +  misc_feature   cPPT/CTS: central polypurine tract and central termination sequence of HIV-1
