[The description below was written by a language model from this plasmid's Addgene catalogue record and pLannotate feature annotations shown in this document.]
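Description:
ADRBK1 gRNA (BRDN0001145957) is a third-generation lentiviral single-guide RNA plasmid built on the lentiGuide-Puro backbone and designed to target the human ADRBK1 gene (reference transcript NM_001619.3). It is one clone from a human kinome guide RNA collection. In bacteria it is maintained as a high-copy plasmid through a ColE1/pUC-type origin and selected with ampicillin via the β-lactamase gene. An f1 origin, remnants of the lac region and T7/T3 promoters are carried over from the parental cloning vector.

The viral cassette begins with an RSV promoter fused to a truncated HIV-1 5' LTR, which drives Tat-independent production of genomic RNA in packaging cells. It is followed by the Ψ packaging signal with a partial gag sequence and the Rev response element for nuclear export. Next, a human U6 RNA polymerase III promoter transcribes the 20-nucleotide ADRBK1 spacer joined to the Streptococcus pyogenes Cas9 guide scaffold. A central polypurine tract (cPPT/CTS) lies downstream of this unit to aid nuclear import of the reverse-transcribed genome. A separate EF-1α promoter with its first intron expresses puromycin N-acetyltransferase, allowing selection of transduced mammalian cells, and a WPRE enhances transcript expression. The cassette ends in a self-inactivating ΔU3 3' LTR, with an SV40 polyadenylation signal and SV40 origin lying outside it.

The plasmid does not encode Cas9, so it is intended for use with a separately delivered Cas9 vector or in cells that already express the nuclease, typically for knockout of ADRBK1.
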