Addgene plasmid #75682: ADRBK1 gRNA (BRDN0001145957)
Purpose: 3rd generation lentiviral gRNA plasmid targeting human ADRBK1
Depositing lab: John Doench & David Root. Depositing organization: Broad Institute. Publication: Optimized sgRNA design to maximize activity and minimize off-target effects of CRISPR-Cas9. Doench JG, Fusi N, Sullender M, Hegde M, Vaimberg EW, Donovan KF, Smith I, Tothova Z, Wilen C, Orchard R, Virgin HW, Listgarten J, Root DE. Nat Biotechnol. 2016 Jan 18. doi: 10.1038/nbt.3437. PubMed 26780180.
Backbone
  Vector backbone: lentiGuide-Puro
  Backbone manufacturer: Zhang Lab (Addgene plasmid # 52963)
  Vector type: Mammalian Expression, Lentiviral, CRISPR
  Selectable markers: Puromycin
Growth in bacteria
  Bacterial resistance: Ampicillin, 100 μg/mL
  Growth temperature: 37°C
  Growth strain: DH5alpha
  Copy number: High Copy
Gene/Insert
  Gene/Insert name: ADRBK1 (alt names: ADRBK1; NM_001619.3)
  gRNA/shRNA sequence: CATCGCATCATTGGGCGCGG
  Species: H. sapiens (human)
  Promoter: hU6
  Cloning method: Unknown
  Sequencing primers: 5′ U6-F; 3′ pS2-R
Terms and licenses: Academic/Nonprofit Terms; Industry Terms: Not Available to Industry
Depositor comments: The gRNA was designed to target the following Genbank reference sequence(s): NM_001619.3. Note that this plasmid does NOT contain Cas9. It should be used in conjunction with lentiCas9-Blast (Addgene #52962) or otherwise with cell lines already expressing Cas9. Browse the full kinome gRNA library at http://www.addgene.org/pooled-library/broadgpp-human-kinome/ or visit http://www.broadinstitute.org/rnai/public/ for detailed protocols and information.
How to cite: ADRBK1 gRNA (BRDN0001145957) was a gift from John Doench & David Root (Addgene plasmid # 75682 ; http://n2t.net/addgene:75682 ; RRID:Addgene_75682)
