>Addgene plasmid #75682 | ADRBK1 gRNA (BRDN0001145957) | depositor partial sequence | sequence record 143142 | Target Sequence
CATCGCATCATTGGGCGCGG
