>Addgene plasmid #75682 | ADRBK1 gRNA (BRDN0001145957) | addgene partial sequence | sequence record 184357 | hU6-F
GTGACGTAGAAAGTAATAATTTCTTGGGTAGTTTGCAGTTTTAAAATTATGTTTTAAAATGGACTATCAT
ATGCTTACCGTAACTTGAAAGTATTTCGATTTCTTGGCTTTATATATCTTGTGGAAAGGACGAAACACCG
CATCGCATCATTGGGCGCGGGTTTTAGAGCTAGAAATAGCAAGTTAAAATAAGGCTAGTCCGTTATCAAC
TTGAAAAAGTGGCACCGAGTCGGTGCTTTTTTAAGCTTGGCGTAACTAGATCTTGAGACAAATGGCAGTA
TTCATCCACAATTTTAAAAGAAAAGGGGGGATTGGGGGGTACAGTGCAGGGGAAAGAATAGTAGACATAA
TAGCAACAGACATACAAACTAAAGAATTACAAAAACAAATTACAAAAATTCAAAATTTTCGGGTTTATTA
CAGGGACAGCAGAGATCCACTTTGGCGCCGGCTCGAGGGGGCCCGGGTGCAAAGATGGATAAAGTTTTAA
ACAGAGAGGAATCTTTGCAGCTAATGGACCTTCTAGGTCTTGAAAGGAGTGGGAATTGGCTCCGGTGCCC
GTCAGTGGGC
